Addgene plasmid #225239: pcDNA3.1-cox8-iPASnFR-H-mScarlet3-3xFLAG
Depositing lab: Loren Looger. Publication: Genetically encoded fluorescent sensors for visualizing polyamine levels, uptake, and distribution. Tamura R, Chen J, De Jaeger M, Morris JF, Scott DA, Vangheluwe P, Looger LL. bioRxiv 2024.08.21.609037 10.1101/2024.08.21.609037.
Backbone
  Vector backbone: pcDNA3.1
  Vector type: Mammalian Expression
Growth in bacteria
  Bacterial resistance: Ampicillin, 100 μg/mL
  Growth temperature: 37°C
  Growth strain: DH5alpha
  Copy number: High Copy
Gene/Insert
  Gene/Insert name: iPASnFR-H
  Species: Synthetic
  Tag / fusion protein: mScarlet3 (C terminal on insert); 3xFLAG (C terminal on insert)
  Cloning method: Gibson Cloning
Terms and licenses: Academic/Nonprofit Terms; Industry Terms: Not Available to Industry
Depositor comments: Please visit https://doi.org/10.1101/2024.08.21.609037 for bioRxiv preprint.
How to cite: pcDNA3.1-cox8-iPASnFR-H-mScarlet3-3xFLAG was a gift from Loren Looger (Addgene plasmid # 225239 ; http://n2t.net/addgene:225239 ; RRID:Addgene_225239)
