[The description below was written by a language model from this plasmid's Addgene catalogue record and pLannotate feature annotations shown in this document.]
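Description:
pcDNA3.1-cox8-iPASnFR-H-mScarlet3-3xFLAG is a mammalian expression plasmid of about 8.3 kb, built on the pcDNA3.1 backbone, that encodes a mitochondrially targeted version of the synthetic polyamine sensor iPASnFR-H. In bacteria it is maintained at high copy from a ColE1/pUC-type origin and selected with ampicillin through the β-lactamase gene. An f1 origin is also present. For mammalian cells, the backbone carries a neomycin/kanamycin phosphotransferase gene driven by the SV40 early promoter and terminated by an SV40 polyadenylation signal, which would allow G418 selection of stable transfectants.

The expression cassette is driven by the CMV immediate-early enhancer and promoter and ends at the bovine growth hormone poly(A) signal. T7 and SP6 phage promoters flank the insert. The open reading frame begins with a fragment of human COX8A, the presequence commonly used to direct fusion proteins into the mitochondrial matrix. The sensor follows. The annotation identifies only a GFP-derived segment (matched as cEGFP) within it, and the stretch between the COX8A leader and this fluorescent module is unannotated. That stretch presumably holds the ligand-binding portion of the sensor, although the record does not describe it. Downstream, the sensor is fused at its C-terminus to the red fluorescent protein mScarlet3 (matched by the software to a related mScarlet variant) and a 3xFLAG epitope. The constitutive red signal could serve as an expression and localisation reference for the green sensor signal, while FLAG permits antibody detection. Short hits to an HIV-1 LTR, the PDGFRβ transmembrane domain, ble and lacI are small fragments, probably linker or backbone remnants rather than functional parts. The associated work concerns visualising polyamine levels, uptake and distribution, here apparently in mitochondria.
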