Features (pLannotate 1.2.2; 25 found; start..end, strand, type, name):
      1..380     +  enhancer       CMV enhancer: human cytomegalovirus immediate early enhancer
    381..584     +  promoter       CMV promoter: human cytomegalovirus (CMV) immediate early promoter
    580..613     +  LTR            5' LTR (truncated) (fragment): truncated 5' long terminal repeat (LTR) from HIV-1
    629..647     +  promoter       T7 promoter: promoter for bacteriophage T7 RNA polymerase
    667..753     +  CDS            COX8A (fragment): COX8A_HUMAN - Also known as COX8, COX8L. Experimental evidence at protein level: Swiss-Prot protein existence level 1. Component of the cytochrome c oxidase, the last enzyme in the mitochondrial electron transport chain which drives oxidative phosphorylation. The respiratory chain contains 3 multisubunit complexes succinate dehydrogenase (complex II, CII), ubiquinol- cytochrome c oxidoreductase (cytochrome b-c1 complex, complex III, CIII) and cytochrome c oxidase (complex IV, CIV), that cooperate to transfer electrons derived from NADH and succinate to molecular oxygen, creating an electrochem
   1945..2661    +  CDS            cEGFP: cEGFP is a basic (constitutively fluorescent) green fluorescent protein published in 2008, derived from Aequorea victoria.
   2794..2817    +  CDS            PDGFRβ TM domain (fragment): transmembrane domain from platelet derived growth factor receptor beta
   2827..3494    +  CDS            mScarlet-2I (fragment): mScarlet-I derivative in which the N- and C-termini have been modified to reduce cytotoxicity (Valbuena et al., 2020) preserves the original mammalian codon optimization
   3511..3576    +  CDS            3xFLAG: three tandem FLAG® epitope tags, followed by an enterokinase cleavage site
   3595..3613    -  promoter       SP6 promoter: promoter for bacteriophage SP6 RNA polymerase
   3639..3863    +  polyA_signal   bGH poly(A) signal: bovine growth hormone polyadenylation signal
   3867..3888    +  promoter       SV40 promoter (fragment): SV40 enhancer and early promoter
   3909..4337    +  rep_origin     f1 ori (sequence partly withheld): f1 bacteriophage origin of replication; arrow indicates direction of (+) strand synthesis
   4351..4680    +  promoter       SV40 promoter: SV40 enhancer and early promoter
   4747..5538    +  CDS            neo: KKA2_KLEPN - Also known as kan, nptII. Experimental evidence at protein level: Swiss-Prot protein existence level 1. Resistance to kanamycin, neomycin, paromomycin, ribostamycin, butirosin and gentamicin B. From Klebsiella pneumoniae.
   5562..5720    +  CDS            ble (fragment): BLE_KLEPN - Experimental evidence at protein level: Swiss-Prot protein existence level 1. Binding protein with a strong affinity to the bleomycin family of antibiotics. Binds to CL990; an antimitotic-antibiotic compound. From Klebsiella pneumoniae.
   5715..5836    +  polyA_signal   SV40 poly(A) signal: SV40 polyadenylation signal
   5909..5925    -  protein_bind   lac operator: The lac repressor binds to the lac operator to inhibit transcription in E. coli. This inhibition can be relieved by adding lactose or isopropyl-β-D-thiogalactopyranoside (IPTG). lac repressor encoded by lacI
   5933..5963    -  promoter       lac promoter: promoter for the E. coli lac operon
   5978..5999    -  protein_bind   CAP binding site: CAP binding activates transcription in the presence of cAMP. E. coli catabolite activator protein
   6012..6104    -  CDS            lacI (fragment): lac repressor; lacI; The lac repressor binds to the lac operator to inhibit transcription in E. coli. This inhibition can be relieved by adding lactose or isopropyl-β-D-thiogalactopyranoside (IPTG).
   6287..6875    -  rep_origin     ori: high-copy-number ColE1/pMB1/pBR322/pUC origin of replication
   7046..7906    -  CDS            AmpR: β-lactamase; bla; confers resistance to ampicillin, carbenicillin, and related antibiotics
   7907..8011    -  promoter       AmpR promoter: bla
   8070..8122    -  misc_feature   bom (fragment): basis of mobility region from pBR322
>Addgene plasmid #225239 | pcDNA3.1-cox8-iPASnFR-H-mScarlet3-3xFLAG | addgene full sequence | sequence record 445251 | Addgene NGS Result
GACATTGATTATTGACTAGTTATTAATAGTAATCAATTACGGGGTCATTAGTTCATAGCCCATATATGGA
GTTCCGCGTTACATAACTTACGGTAAATGGCCCGCCTGGCTGACCGCCCAACGACCCCCGCCCATTGACG
TCAATAATGACGTATGTTCCCATAGTAACGCCAATAGGGACTTTCCATTGACGTCAATGGGTGGAGTATT
TACGGTAAACTGCCCACTTGGCAGTACATCAAGTGTATCATATGCCAAGTACGCCCCCTATTGACGTCAA
TGACGGTAAATGGCCCGCCTGGCATTATGCCCAGTACATGACCTTATGGGACTTTCCTACTTGGCAGTAC
ATCTACGTATTAGTCATCGCTATTACCATGGTGATGCGGTTTTGGCAGTACATCAATGGGCGTGGATAGC
GGTTTGACTCACGGGGATTTCCAAGTCTCCACCCCATTGACGTCAATGGGAGTTTGTTTTGGCACCAAAA
TCAACGGGACTTTCCAAAATGTCGTAACAACTCCGCCCCATTGACGCAAATGGGCGGTAGGCGTGTACGG
TGGGAGGTCTATATAAGCAGAGCTCTCTGGCTAACTAGAGAACCCACTGCTTACTGGCTTATCGAAATTA
ATACGACTCACTATAGGGAGACCCAAGCTTGCCACCATGTCAGTGCTGACCCCACTCCTGCTCAGAGGGT
TGACTGGTTCCGCACGACGCCTTCCAGTTCCGAGGGCCAAGATACATAGTCTTGGAGATCCTATGAGCGT
TCTGACGCCATTGTTGCTGCGCGGACTGACGGGGAGCGCAAGGCGGCTCCCTGTCCCGAGGGCAAAGATC
CATAGCCTGGGCAAACTGATGTCCGTCTTGACCCCTCTTCTCCTGAGAGGACTTACTGGTTCTGCTCGCA
GGTTGCCGGTTCCAAGAGCAAAAATACATAGCCTCGGGGACCCTATGTCCGTACTTACACCTCTCCTTCT
TAGAGGACTGACAGGCAGCGCCAGGAGGCTGCCCGTCCCACGGGCTAAAATTCACTCTTTGGGAAAGCTT
GGTGGTGGCGGATCAGAAGGAGGCGGTAGCAACACGTTGACGGTTTACAATTGGGGTGATTACATCGACC
CTGCATTAATCCGTAAGTTCGAGAAGCAAACGGGTATAAAGGTTATATATCAGACGTTTGACTCCAATGA
AGCAATGATGGCAAAGATTGCTCAAGGTGGAGCAACGTTCGACGTAGCAGTTCCATCTGAGTACGCGATC
TCTAAGATGAAGGAAGATGGATTGCTGATCCCCTTAGACCATTCAAAATTACCTAACCTCAAATACATTA
ATCCGCGCTTCTTAAATTTAAGCTTCGACCCCGGAAACAGATACTCTGTCCCCTACTTCTGGGGTACCGT
GGGGATAGTTTACAATCCCGGCATGTTGGGTGGTAAGAAGATCACTTCTTGGAACGACTTGTGGGATCCA
GACCTGCGCAATCAGATCCTGCTTGTTGACGGAGCTCGTGAGGTAATCGGAATGGGACTTAACTCACTCC
ACTATTCACTCAACGACACCAATAAAGAGCATCTCAAGAAGGCCAAAGAGAAGTTGGACAGACTCGTGCC
AAATGTGAAAGCCATAGTCGGGGATGAAATCAAGATGTTGCTGGCGAATGAGGAAGCAGCGATAGGAGTT
GTGTGGAGTGGGGACGCTGCGGAGATCATCGCCGAAAATGACAAGTTGGATTACGTGGTGCCCAAAGAGG
GATCGAACTTGTGGTTCGACAATATGGTGATTCCAAAGACCGCGAAGAATATTGAAGGAGCACATAAATT
CATTAACTTCATGCTGGACCCAAAGAATGCGGCGCAGAACGCCGAGTACGTTGGCTATTCAACCCCAAAT
AAGAAGGCTTTGGATTACATGCCTAAGGAAATCACAGAGTCTAAGAGGCACACGGTCTATATCACCGCCG
ACAAGCAGAAGAACGGCATCAAGGCGAACTTCAAGATCCACCTTAACGTGGAGGACGGCAGCGTGCAGCT
CGCCGACCACTACCAGCAGAACACCCCCATCGGCGACGGCCCCGTGCTGCTGCCCGACAACCACTACCTG
AGCTATCAGTCCGTGCTGAGCAAAGACCCCAACGAGAAGCGCGATCACATGGTCCTGCTGGAGTTCGTGA
CCGCCACCGGGAACTCTCTCGGCATGGACGAGCTGTACAAGGGCGGTACCGGAGGGAGCATGAGCAAGGG
CGAGGAGCTGTTCACCGGGGTGGTGCCCATCCTGGTCGAGCTGGACGGCGACGTAAACGGCCACAAGTTC
AGCGTGCGCGGCGAGGGCGAGGGCGATGCCACCAACGGCAAGCTAACCCTGAAGTTCATCTGCACCACCG
GCAAGCTGCCCGTGCCCTGGCCCACCCTCGTGACCACCCTGAGCTACGGCGTGCAGTGCTTCGCCCGCTA
CCCCGACCACATGAAGCAGCACGACTTCTTCAAGTCCGCCATGCCCGAAGGCTACGTCCAGGAGCGCACC
ATCAGCTTCAAGGACGACGGAACCTACAAGACCCGCGCCGAGGTGAAGTTAGAGGGCGACACCCTGGTGA
ACCGCATCGAGCTAAAGGGCATCGACTTCAAGGAGGACGGCAACATCCTGGGGCACAAGCTGGAGTACAA
CTTTAACTATCATGACAAGCGGTTCTATCCCGATTTCGACTCAATCGGCAATTTAGAAGTTTACAAGAAT
CTTGGAAAGCGTATGTTGGCTTACTACAATGAACTGTTCCTGCAATTTAAGATGCACCGCAATGCTGTGG
GCCAGGACACGCAGGAGCGTGAATTCGATAGCACCGAGGCAGTGATCAAGGAGTTCATGCGGTTCAAGGT
GCACATGGAGGGCTCCATGAACGGCCACGAGTTCGAGATCGAGGGCGAGGGCGAGGGCCGCCCCTACGAG
GGCACCCAGACCGCCAAGCTGAGGGTGACCAAGGGTGGCCCCCTGCCCTTCTCCTGGGACATCCTGTCCC
CTCAGTTCATGTACGGCTCCAGGGCCTTCACGAAGCACCCCGCCGACATCCCCGACTACTGGAAGCAGTC
CTTCCCCGAGGGCTTCAAGTGGGAGCGCGTGATGAACTTCGAGGACGGCGGCGCCGTGTCCGTGGCCCAG
GACACCTCCCTGGAGGACGGCACCCTGATCTACAAGGTGAAGCTCCGCGGCACCAACTTCCCTCCTGACG
GCCCCGTAATGCAGAAGAAGACAATGGGCTGGGAAGCATCCACCGAGCGGTTGTACCCCGAGGACGTCGT
GCTGAAGGGCGACATTAAGATGGCCCTGCGCCTGAAGGACGGCGGCCGCTACCTGGCGGACTTCAAGACC
ACCTACAGGGCCAAGAAGCCCGTGCAGATGCCCGGCGCCTTCAACATCGACCGCAAGTTGGACATCACAT
CCCACAACGAGGACTACACCGTGGTGGAACAGTACGAACGCTCCGTGGCCCGCCACTCCACCGGCGGCTC
CGGTGGCTCCGACTACAAAGACCATGACGGTGATTATAAAGATCATGACATCGATTACAAGGATGACGAT
GACAAGTAATCTAGAGGGCCCTATTCTATAGTGTCACCTAAATGCTAGAGCTCGCTGATCAGCCTCGACT
GTGCCTTCTAGTTGCCAGCCATCTGTTGTTTGCCCCTCCCCCGTGCCTTCCTTGACCCTGGAAGGTGCCA
CTCCCACTGTCCTTTCCTAATAAAATGAGGAAATTGCATCGCATTGTCTGAGTAGGTGTCATTCTATTCT
GGGGGGTGGGGTGGGGCAGGACAGCAAGGGGGAGGATTGGGAAGACAATAGCAGGCATGCTGGGGATGCG
GTGGGCTCTATGGCTTCTGAGGCGGAAAGAACCAGCTGGGGCTCTAGGGGGTATCCCC
[124 nt withheld, positions 3909-4032]
C
[91 nt withheld, positions 4034-4124]
A
[49 nt withheld, positions 4126-4174]
CCTTTGACGTTGGAGTCCACGTTCTTT
[37 nt withheld, positions 4202-4238]
ACCCTATCTCGGTCTATTCTTTTGATTTATAAGGGATTTTGCCGATTTCGGCCTATTGGTTAAAAAATGA
GCTGATTTAACAAAAATTTAACGCGAATTAATTCTGTGGAATGTGTGTCAGTTAGGGTGTGGAAAGTCCC
CAGGCTCCCCAGCAGGCAGAAGTATGCAAAGCATGCATCTCAATTAGTCAGCAACCAGGTGTGGAAAGTC
CCCAGGCTCCCCAGCAGGCAGAAGTATGCAAAGCATGCATCTCAATTAGTCAGCAACCATAGTCCCGCCC
CTAACTCCGCCCATCCCGCCCCTAACTCCGCCCAGTTCCGCCCATTCTCCGCCCCATGGCTGACTAATTT
TTTTTATTTATGCAGAGGCCGAGGCCGCCTCTGCCTCTGAGCTATTCCAGAAGTAGTGAGGAGGCTTTTT
TGGAGGCCTAGGCTTTTGCAAAAAGCTCCCGGGAGCTTGTATATCCATTTTCGGATCTGATCAAGAGACA
GGATGAGGATCGTTTCGCATGATTGAACAAGATGGATTGCACGCAGGTTCTCCGGCCGCTTGGGTGGAGA
GGCTATTCGGCTATGACTGGGCACAACAGACAATCGGCTGCTCTGATGCCGCCGTGTTCCGGCTGTCAGC
GCAGGGGCGCCCGGTTCTTTTTGTCAAGACCGACCTGTCCGGTGCCCTGAATGAACTGCAGGACGAGGCA
GCGCGGCTATCGTGGCTGGCCACGACGGGCGTTCCTTGCGCAGCTGTGCTCGACGTTGTCACTGAAGCGG
GAAGGGACTGGCTGCTATTGGGCGAAGTGCCGGGGCAGGATCTCCTGTCATCTCACCTTGCTCCTGCCGA
GAAAGTATCCATCATGGCTGATGCAATGCGGCGGCTGCATACGCTTGATCCGGCTACCTGCCCATTCGAC
CACCAAGCGAAACATCGCATCGAGCGAGCACGTACTCGGATGGAAGCCGGTCTTGTCGATCAGGATGATC
TGGACGAAGAGCATCAGGGGCTCGCGCCAGCCGAACTGTTCGCCAGGCTCAAGGCGCGCATGCCCGACGG
CGAGGATCTCGTCGTGACCCATGGCGATGCCTGCTTGCCGAATATCATGGTGGAAAATGGCCGCTTTTCT
GGATTCATCGACTGTGGCCGGCTGGGTGTGGCGGACCGCTATCAGGACATAGCGTTGGCTACCCGTGATA
TTGCTGAAGAGCTTGGCGGCGAATGGGCTGACCGCTTCCTCGTGCTTTACGGTATCGCCGCTCCCGATTC
GCAGCGCATCGCCTTCTATCGCCTTCTTGACGAGTTCTTCTGAGCGGGACTCTGGGGTTCGAAATGACCG
ACCAAGCGACGCCCAACCTGCCATCACGAGATTTCGATTCCACCGCCGCCTTCTATGAAAGGTTGGGCTT
CGGAATCGTTTTCCGGGACGCCGGCTGGATGATCCTCCAGCGCGGGGATCTCATGCTGGAGTTCTTCGCC
CACCCCAACTTGTTTATTGCAGCTTATAATGGTTACAAATAAAGCAATAGCATCACAAATTTCACAAATA
AAGCATTTTTTTCACTGCATTCTAGTTGTGGTTTGTCCAAACTCATCAATGTATCTTATCATGTCTGTAT
ACCGTCGACCTCTAGCTAGAGCTTGGCGTAATCATGGTCATAGCTGTTTCCTGTGTGAAATTGTTATCCG
CTCACAATTCCACACAACATACGAGCCGGAAGCATAAAGTGTAAAGCCTGGGGTGCCTAATGAGTGAGCT
AACTCACATTAATTGCGTTGCGCTCACTGCCCGCTTTCCAGTCGGGAAACCTGTCGTGCCAGCTGCATTA
ATGAATCGGCCAACGCGCGGGGAGAGGCGGTTTGCGTATTGGGCGCTCTTCCGCTTCCTCGCTCACTGAC
TCGCTGCGCTCGGTCGTTCGGCTGCGGCGAGCGGTATCAGCTCACTCAAAGGCGGTAATACGGTTATCCA
CAGAATCAGGGGATAACGCAGGAAAGAACATGTGAGCAAAAGGCCAGCAAAAGGCCAGGAACCGTAAAAA
GGCCGCGTTGCTGGCGTTTTTCCATAGGCTCCGCCCCCCTGACGAGCATCACAAAAATCGACGCTCAAGT
CAGAGGTGGCGAAACCCGACAGGACTATAAAGATACCAGGCGTTTCCCCCTGGAAGCTCCCTCGTGCGCT
CTCCTGTTCCGACCCTGCCGCTTACCGGATACCTGTCCGCCTTTCTCCCTTCGGGAAGCGTGGCGCTTTC
TCATAGCTCACGCTGTAGGTATCTCAGTTCGGTGTAGGTCGTTCGCTCCAAGCTGGGCTGTGTGCACGAA
CCCCCCGTTCAGCCCGACCGCTGCGCCTTATCCGGTAACTATCGTCTTGAGTCCAACCCGGTAAGACACG
ACTTATCGCCACTGGCAGCAGCCACTGGTAACAGGATTAGCAGAGCGAGGTATGTAGGCGGTGCTACAGA
GTTCTTGAAGTGGTGGCCTAACTACGGCTACACTAGAAGAACAGTATTTGGTATCTGCGCTCTGCTGAAG
CCAGTTACCTTCGGAAAAAGAGTTGGTAGCTCTTGATCCGGCAAACAAACCACCGCTGGTAGCGGTGGTT
TTTTTGTTTGCAAGCAGCAGATTACGCGCAGAAAAAAAGGATCTCAAGAAGATCCTTTGATCTTTTCTAC
GGGGTCTGACGCTCAGTGGAACGAAAACTCACGTTAAGGGATTTTGGTCATGAGATTATCAAAAAGGATC
TTCACCTAGATCCTTTTAAATTAAAAATGAAGTTTTAAATCAATCTAAAGTATATATGAGTAAACTTGGT
CTGACAGTTACCAATGCTTAATCAGTGAGGCACCTATCTCAGCGATCTGTCTATTTCGTTCATCCATAGT
TGCCTGACTCCCCGTCGTGTAGATAACTACGATACGGGAGGGCTTACCATCTGGCCCCAGTGCTGCAATG
ATACCGCGAGACCCACGCTCACCGGCTCCAGATTTATCAGCAATAAACCAGCCAGCCGGAAGGGCCGAGC
GCAGAAGTGGTCCTGCAACTTTATCCGCCTCCATCCAGTCTATTAATTGTTGCCGGGAAGCTAGAGTAAG
TAGTTCGCCAGTTAATAGTTTGCGCAACGTTGTTGCCATTGCTACAGGCATCGTGGTGTCACGCTCGTCG
TTTGGTATGGCTTCATTCAGCTCCGGTTCCCAACGATCAAGGCGAGTTACATGATCCCCCATGTTGTGCA
AAAAAGCGGTTAGCTCCTTCGGTCCTCCGATCGTTGTCAGAAGTAAGTTGGCCGCAGTGTTATCACTCAT
GGTTATGGCAGCACTGCATAATTCTCTTACTGTCATGCCATCCGTAAGATGCTTTTCTGTGACTGGTGAG
TACTCAACCAAGTCATTCTGAGAATAGTGTATGCGGCGACCGAGTTGCTCTTGCCCGGCGTCAATACGGG
ATAATACCGCGCCACATAGCAGAACTTTAAAAGTGCTCATCATTGGAAAACGTTCTTCGGGGCGAAAACT
CTCAAGGATCTTACCGCTGTTGAGATCCAGTTCGATGTAACCCACTCGTGCACCCAACTGATCTTCAGCA
TCTTTTACTTTCACCAGCGTTTCTGGGTGAGCAAAAACAGGAAGGCAAAATGCCGCAAAAAAGGGAATAA
GGGCGACACGGAAATGTTGAATACTCATACTCTTCCTTTTTCAATATTATTGAAGCATTTATCAGGGTTA
TTGTCTCATGAGCGGATACATATTTGAATGTATTTAGAAAAATAAACAAATAGGGGTTCCGCGCACATTT
CCCCGAAAAGTGCCACCTGACGTCGACGGATCGGGAGATCTCCCGATCCCCTATGGTGCACTCTCAGTAC
AATCTGCTCTGATGCCGCATAGTTAAGCCAGTATCTGCTCCCTGCTTGTGTGTTGGAGGTCGCTGAGTAG
TGCGCGAGCAAAATTTAAGCTACAACAAGGCAAGGCTTGACCGACAATTGCATGAAGAATCTGCTTAGGG
TTAGGCGTTTTGCGCTGCTTCGCGATGTACGGGCCAGATATACGCGTT
